Addgene plasmid #76979: NOL9 gRNA (BRDN0001146766)
Purpose: 3rd generation lentiviral gRNA plasmid targeting human NOL9
Depositing lab: John Doench & David Root. Depositing organization: Broad Institute. Publication: Optimized sgRNA design to maximize activity and minimize off-target effects of CRISPR-Cas9. Doench JG, Fusi N, Sullender M, Hegde M, Vaimberg EW, Donovan KF, Smith I, Tothova Z, Wilen C, Orchard R, Virgin HW, Listgarten J, Root DE. Nat Biotechnol. 2016 Jan 18. doi: 10.1038/nbt.3437. PubMed 26780180.
Backbone
  Vector backbone: lentiGuide-Puro
  Backbone manufacturer: Zhang Lab (Addgene plasmid # 52963)
  Vector type: Mammalian Expression, Lentiviral, CRISPR
  Selectable markers: Puromycin
Growth in bacteria
  Bacterial resistance: Ampicillin, 100 μg/mL
  Growth temperature: 37°C
  Growth strain: DH5alpha
  Copy number: High Copy
Gene/Insert
  Gene/Insert name: NOL9 (alt names: NOL9; NM_024654.4)
  gRNA/shRNA sequence: CATTCCAAATAGTCAACGCA
  Species: H. sapiens (human)
  Entrez Gene: NOL9 (a.k.a. Grc3, NET6)
  Promoter: hU6
  Cloning method: Unknown
  Sequencing primers: 5′ U6-F; 3′ pS2-R
Terms and licenses: Academic/Nonprofit Terms; Industry Terms: Not Available to Industry
Depositor comments: The gRNA was designed to target the following Genbank reference sequence(s): NM_024654.4. Note that this plasmid does NOT contain Cas9. It should be used in conjunction with lentiCas9-Blast (Addgene #52962) or otherwise with cell lines already expressing Cas9. Browse the full kinome gRNA library at http://www.addgene.org/pooled-library/broadgpp-human-kinome/ or visit http://www.broadinstitute.org/rnai/public/ for detailed protocols and information.
How to cite: NOL9 gRNA (BRDN0001146766) was a gift from John Doench & David Root (Addgene plasmid # 76979 ; http://n2t.net/addgene:76979 ; RRID:Addgene_76979)
