[The description below was written by a language model from this plasmid's Addgene catalogue record and pLannotate feature annotations shown in this document.]
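Description:
NOL9 gRNA (BRDN0001146766) is a third-generation lentiviral CRISPR guide plasmid built on the lentiGuide-Puro backbone. It delivers a single guide RNA against human NOL9 (also known as Grc3 or NET6), designed against the NM_024654.4 reference transcript. It is propagated in E. coli as a high-copy plasmid through a ColE1/pUC-type origin with ampicillin selection (AmpR). The backbone also carries an f1 origin, an SV40 origin and poly(A) signal, and remnants of lac and T7/T3 cloning-vector elements.

The viral genome is transcribed from an RSV promoter fused to a truncated HIV-1 5' LTR, which makes packaging Tat-independent. It contains the Ψ packaging signal with a partial gag sequence, the Rev response element for nuclear export of the full-length RNA, a cPPT/CTS, and a self-inactivating ΔU3 3' LTR. Two expression units lie between the LTRs. In the first, a human U6 RNA polymerase III promoter drives the NOL9-targeting spacer joined to the Streptococcus pyogenes Cas9 guide scaffold. In the second, the EF-1α core promoter with its intron A drives puromycin N-acetyltransferase, followed by a WPRE to enhance transcript expression, so transduced mammalian cells can be selected with puromycin.

The plasmid does not encode Cas9. The depositor notes that it must be paired with a separate Cas9 vector such as lentiCas9-Blast, or used in cells already expressing Cas9. The depositor comments associate it with a human kinome gRNA library, and its intended use is Cas9-mediated targeting of NOL9 in human cells.
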