Features (pLannotate 1.2.2; 29 found; start..end, strand, type, name):
     14..80      +  CDS            small t antigen (fragment): SV40 (simian virus 40) small t antigen
    106..317     +  promoter       EF-1α core promoter: core promoter for human elongation factor EF-1α
    318..1256    +  intron         EF-1α intron A: intron upstream of the start codon of human EF-1α
   1278..1877    +  CDS            PuroR (fragment): puromycin N-acetyltransferase; pac from Streptomyces; confers resistance to puromycin
   1893..2481    +  misc_feature   WPRE: woodchuck hepatitis virus posttranscriptional regulatory element
   2532..2551    +  misc_feature   cPPT/CTS (fragment): central polypurine tract and central termination sequence of HIV-1
   2553..2786    +  LTR            3' LTR (ΔU3): self-inactivating 3' long terminal repeat (LTR) from HIV-1
   2864..2985    +  polyA_signal   SV40 poly(A) signal: SV40 polyadenylation signal
   3025..3160    +  rep_origin     SV40 ori: SV40 origin of replication
   3181..3199    -  promoter       T7 promoter: promoter for bacteriophage T7 RNA polymerase
   3207..3362    +  CDS            lacZα (fragment): LacZα fragment of β-galactosidase; lacZ fragment
   3367..3795    +  rep_origin     f1 ori (sequence partly withheld): f1 bacteriophage origin of replication; arrow indicates direction of (+) strand synthesis
   3848..3952    +  promoter       AmpR promoter: bla
   3953..4813    +  CDS            AmpR: β-lactamase; bla; confers resistance to ampicillin, carbenicillin, and related antibiotics
   4984..5572    +  rep_origin     ori: high-copy-number ColE1/pMB1/pBR322/pUC origin of replication
   5755..5847    +  CDS            lacI (fragment): lac repressor; lacI; The lac repressor binds to the lac operator to inhibit transcription in E. coli. This inhibition can be relieved by adding lactose or isopropyl-β-D-thiogalactopyranoside (IPTG).
   5860..5881    +  protein_bind   CAP binding site: CAP binding activates transcription in the presence of cAMP. E. coli catabolite activator protein
   5896..5926    +  promoter       lac promoter: promoter for the E. coli lac operon
   5934..5950    +  protein_bind   lac operator: The lac repressor binds to the lac operator to inhibit transcription in E. coli. This inhibition can be relieved by adding lactose or isopropyl-β-D-thiogalactopyranoside (IPTG). lac repressor encoded by lacI
   5995..6013    +  promoter       T3 promoter: promoter for bacteriophage T3 RNA polymerase
   6041..6267    +  promoter       RSV promoter: Rous sarcoma virus enhancer/promoter
   6268..6448    +  LTR            5' LTR (truncated): truncated 5' long terminal repeat (LTR) from HIV-1
   6495..6620    +  misc_feature   HIV-1 Ψ: packaging signal of human immunodeficiency virus type 1
   6604..6967    +  CDS            HIV-1 gag (fragment): gag protein from human immunodeficiency virus 1; gag
   7113..7346    +  misc_feature   RRE: The Rev response element (RRE) of HIV-1 allows for Rev-dependent mRNA export from the nucleus to the cytoplasm.
   7723..7749    +  CDS            Rev (fragment): human immunodeficiency virus 1 (HIV-1) Rev protein; rev; enhances nuclear export of unspliced and incompletely spliced viral mRNAs
   7753..7993    +  promoter       U6 promoter: RNA polymerase III promoter for human U6 snRNA
   8023..8098    +  misc_RNA       gRNA scaffold: guide RNA scaffold for the Streptococcus pyogenes CRISPR/Cas9 system
   8154..8271    +  misc_feature   cPPT/CTS: central polypurine tract and central termination sequence of HIV-1
>Addgene plasmid #76979 | NOL9 gRNA (BRDN0001146766) | addgene full sequence | sequence record 186880 | Addgene Assembled Sequence
CCCGGGTGCAAAGATGGATAAAGTTTTAAACAGAGAGGAATCTTTGCAGCTAATGGACCTTCTAGGTCTT
GAAAGGAGTGGGAATTGGCTCCGGTGCCCGTCAGTGGGCAGAGCGCACATCGCCCACAGTCCCCGAGAAG
TTGGGGGGAGGGGTCGGCAATTGATCCGGTGCCTAGAGAAGGTGGCGCGGGGTAAACTGGGAAAGTGATG
TCGTGTACTGGCTCCGCCTTTTTCCCGAGGGTGGGGGAGAACCGTATATAAGTGCAGTAGTCGCCGTGAA
CGTTCTTTTTCGCAACGGGTTTGCCGCCAGAACACAGGTAAGTGCCGTGTGTGGTTCCCGCGGGCCTGGC
CTCTTTACGGGTTATGGCCCTTGCGTGCCTTGAATTACTTCCACCTGGCTGCAGTACGTGATTCTTGATC
CCGAGCTTCGGGTTGGAAGTGGGTGGGAGAGTTCGAGGCCTTGCGCTTAAGGAGCCCCTTCGCCTCGTGC
TTGAGTTGAGGCCTGGCCTGGGCGCTGGGGCCGCCGCGTGCGAATCTGGTGGCACCTTCGCGCCTGTCTC
GCTGCTTTCGATAAGTCTCTAGCCATTTAAAATTTTTGATGACCTGCTGCGACGCTTTTTTTCTGGCAAG
ATAGTCTTGTAAATGCGGGCCAAGATCTGCACACTGGTATTTCGGTTTTTGGGGCCGCGGGCGGCGACGG
GGCCCGTGCGTCCCAGCGCACATGTTCGGCGAGGCGGGGCCTGCGAGCGCGGCCACCGAGAATCGGACGG
GGGTAGTCTCAAGCTGGCCGGCCTGCTCTGGTGCCTGGCCTCGCGCCGCCGTGTATCGCCCCGCCCTGGG
CGGCAAGGCTGGCCCGGTCGGCACCAGTTGCGTGAGCGGAAAGATGGCCGCTTCCCGGCCCTGCTGCAGG
GAGCTCAAAATGGAGGACGCGGCGCTCGGGAGAGCGGGCGGGTGAGTCACCCACACAAAGGAAAAGGGCC
TTTCCGTCCTCAGCCGTCGCTTCATGTGACTCCACGGAGTACCGGGCGCCGTCCAGGCACCTCGATTAGT
TCTCGAGCTTTTGGAGTACGTCGTCTTTAGGTTGGGGGGAGGGGTTTTATGCGATGGAGTTTCCCCACAC
TGAGTGGGTGGAGACTGAAGTTAGGCCAGCTTGGCACTTGATGTAATTCTCCTTGGAATTTGCCCTTTTT
GAGTTTGGATCTTGGTTCATTCTCAAGCCTCAGACAGTGGTTCAAAGTTTTTTTCTTCCATTTCAGGTGT
CGTGACGTACGGCCACCATGACCGAGTACAAGCCCACGGTGCGCCTCGCCACCCGCGACGACGTCCCCAG
GGCCGTACGCACCCTCGCCGCCGCGTTCGCCGACTACCCCGCCACGCGCCACACCGTCGATCCGGACCGC
CACATCGAGCGGGTCACCGAGCTGCAAGAACTCTTCCTCACGCGCGTCGGGCTCGACATCGGCAAGGTGT
GGGTCGCGGACGACGGCGCCGCCGTGGCGGTCTGGACCACGCCGGAGAGCGTCGAAGCGGGGGCGGTGTT
CGCCGAGATCGGCCCGCGCATGGCCGAGTTGAGCGGTTCCCGGCTGGCCGCGCAGCAACAGATGGAAGGC
CTCCTGGCGCCGCACCGGCCCAAGGAGCCCGCGTGGTTCCTGGCCACCGTCGGAGTCTCGCCCGACCACC
AGGGCAAGGGTCTGGGCAGCGCCGTCGTGCTCCCCGGAGTGGAGGCGGCCGAGCGCGCCGGGGTGCCCGC
CTTCCTGGAGACCTCCGCGCCCCGCAACCTCCCCTTCTACGAGCGGCTCGGCTTCACCGTCACCGCCGAC
GTCGAGGTGCCCGAAGGACCGCGCACCTGGTGCATGACCCGCAAGCCCGGTGCCTGAACGCGTTAAGTCG
ACAATCAACCTCTGGATTACAAAATTTGTGAAAGATTGACTGGTATTCTTAACTATGTTGCTCCTTTTAC
GCTATGTGGATACGCTGCTTTAATGCCTTTGTATCATGCTATTGCTTCCCGTATGGCTTTCATTTTCTCC
TCCTTGTATAAATCCTGGTTGCTGTCTCTTTATGAGGAGTTGTGGCCCGTTGTCAGGCAACGTGGCGTGG
TGTGCACTGTGTTTGCTGACGCAACCCCCACTGGTTGGGGCATTGCCACCACCTGTCAGCTCCTTTCCGG
GACTTTCGCTTTCCCCCTCCCTATTGCCACGGCGGAACTCATCGCCGCCTGCCTTGCCCGCTGCTGGACA
GGGGCTCGGCTGTTGGGCACTGACAATTCCGTGGTGTTGTCGGGGAAATCATCGTCCTTTCCTTGGCTGC
TCGCCTGTGTTGCCACCTGGATTCTGCGCGGGACGTCCTTCTGCTACGTCCCTTCGGCCCTCAATCCAGC
GGACCTTCCTTCCCGCGGCCTGCTGCCGGCTCTGCGGCCTCTTCCGCGTCTTCGCCTTCGCCCTCAGACG
AGTCGGATCTCCCTTTGGGCCGCCTCCCCGCGTCGACTTTAAGACCAATGACTTACAAGGCAGCTGTAGA
TCTTAGCCACTTTTTAAAAGAAAAGGGGGGACTGGAAGGGCTAATTCACTCCCAACGAAGACAAGATCTG
CTTTTTGCTTGTACTGGGTCTCTCTGGTTAGACCAGATCTGAGCCTGGGAGCTCTCTGGCTAACTAGGGA
ACCCACTGCTTAAGCCTCAATAAAGCTTGCCTTGAGTGCTTCAAGTAGTGTGTGCCCGTCTGTTGTGTGA
CTCTGGTAACTAGAGATCCCTCAGACCCTTTTAGTCAGTGTGGAAAATCTCTAGCAGTACGTATAGTAGT
TCATGTCATCTTATTATTCAGTATTTATAACTTGCAAAGAAATGAATATCAGAGAGTGAGAGGAACTTGT
TTATTGCAGCTTATAATGGTTACAAATAAAGCAATAGCATCACAAATTTCACAAATAAAGCATTTTTTTC
ACTGCATTCTAGTTGTGGTTTGTCCAAACTCATCAATGTATCTTATCATGTCTGGCTCTAGCTATCCCGC
CCCTAACTCCGCCCATCCCGCCCCTAACTCCGCCCAGTTCCGCCCATTCTCCGCCCCATGGCTGACTAAT
TTTTTTTATTTATGCAGAGGCCGAGGCCGCCTCGGCCTCTGAGCTATTCCAGAAGTAGTGAGGAGGCTTT
TTTGGAGGCCTAGGGACGTACCCAATTCGCCCTATAGTGAGTCGTATTACGCGCGCTCACTGGCCGTCGT
TTTACAACGTCGTGACTGGGAAAACCCTGGCGTTACCCAACTTAATCGCCTTGCAGCACATCCCCCTTTC
GCCAGCTGGCGTAATAGCGAAGAGGCCCGCACCGATCGCCCTTCCCAACAGTTGCGCAGCCTGAATGGCG
AATGGG
[124 nt withheld, positions 3367-3490]
C
[91 nt withheld, positions 3492-3582]
A
[49 nt withheld, positions 3584-3632]
CCTTTGACGTTGGAGTCCACGTTCTTT
[37 nt withheld, positions 3660-3696]
ACCCTATCTCGGTCTATTCTTTTGATTTATAAGGGATTTTGCCGATTTCGGCCTATTGGTTAAAAAATGA
GCTGATTTAACAAAAATTTAACGCGAATTTTAACAAAATATTAACGCTTACAATTTAGGTGGCACTTTTC
GGGGAAATGTGCGCGGAACCCCTATTTGTTTATTTTTCTAAATACATTCAAATATGTATCCGCTCATGAG
ACAATAACCCTGATAAATGCTTCAATAATATTGAAAAAGGAAGAGTATGAGTATTCAACATTTCCGTGTC
GCCCTTATTCCCTTTTTTGCGGCATTTTGCCTTCCTGTTTTTGCTCACCCAGAAACGCTGGTGAAAGTAA
AAGATGCTGAAGATCAGTTGGGTGCACGAGTGGGTTACATCGAACTGGATCTCAACAGCGGTAAGATCCT
TGAGAGTTTTCGCCCCGAAGAACGTTTTCCAATGATGAGCACTTTTAAAGTTCTGCTATGTGGCGCGGTA
TTATCCCGTATTGACGCCGGGCAAGAGCAACTCGGTCGCCGCATACACTATTCTCAGAATGACTTGGTTG
AGTACTCACCAGTCACAGAAAAGCATCTTACGGATGGCATGACAGTAAGAGAATTATGCAGTGCTGCCAT
AACCATGAGTGATAACACTGCGGCCAACTTACTTCTGACAACGATCGGAGGACCGAAGGAGCTAACCGCT
TTTTTGCACAACATGGGGGATCATGTAACTCGCCTTGATCGTTGGGAACCGGAGCTGAATGAAGCCATAC
CAAACGACGAGCGTGACACCACGATGCCTGTAGCAATGGCAACAACGTTGCGCAAACTATTAACTGGCGA
ACTACTTACTCTAGCTTCCCGGCAACAATTAATAGACTGGATGGAGGCGGATAAAGTTGCAGGACCACTT
CTGCGCTCGGCCCTTCCGGCTGGCTGGTTTATTGCTGATAAATCTGGAGCCGGTGAGCGTGGGTCTCGCG
GTATCATTGCAGCACTGGGGCCAGATGGTAAGCCCTCCCGTATCGTAGTTATCTACACGACGGGGAGTCA
GGCAACTATGGATGAACGAAATAGACAGATCGCTGAGATAGGTGCCTCACTGATTAAGCATTGGTAACTG
TCAGACCAAGTTTACTCATATATACTTTAGATTGATTTAAAACTTCATTTTTAATTTAAAAGGATCTAGG
TGAAGATCCTTTTTGATAATCTCATGACCAAAATCCCTTAACGTGAGTTTTCGTTCCACTGAGCGTCAGA
CCCCGTAGAAAAGATCAAAGGATCTTCTTGAGATCCTTTTTTTCTGCGCGTAATCTGCTGCTTGCAAACA
AAAAAACCACCGCTACCAGCGGTGGTTTGTTTGCCGGATCAAGAGCTACCAACTCTTTTTCCGAAGGTAA
CTGGCTTCAGCAGAGCGCAGATACCAAATACTGTTCTTCTAGTGTAGCCGTAGTTAGGCCACCACTTCAA
GAACTCTGTAGCACCGCCTACATACCTCGCTCTGCTAATCCTGTTACCAGTGGCTGCTGCCAGTGGCGAT
AAGTCGTGTCTTACCGGGTTGGACTCAAGACGATAGTTACCGGATAAGGCGCAGCGGTCGGGCTGAACGG
GGGGTTCGTGCACACAGCCCAGCTTGGAGCGAACGACCTACACCGAACTGAGATACCTACAGCGTGAGCT
ATGAGAAAGCGCCACGCTTCCCGAAGGGAGAAAGGCGGACAGGTATCCGGTAAGCGGCAGGGTCGGAACA
GGAGAGCGCACGAGGGAGCTTCCAGGGGGAAACGCCTGGTATCTTTATAGTCCTGTCGGGTTTCGCCACC
TCTGACTTGAGCGTCGATTTTTGTGATGCTCGTCAGGGGGGCGGAGCCTATGGAAAAACGCCAGCAACGC
GGCCTTTTTACGGTTCCTGGCCTTTTGCTGGCCTTTTGCTCACATGTTCTTTCCTGCGTTATCCCCTGAT
TCTGTGGATAACCGTATTACCGCCTTTGAGTGAGCTGATACCGCTCGCCGCAGCCGAACGACCGAGCGCA
GCGAGTCAGTGAGCGAGGAAGCGGAAGAGCGCCCAATACGCAAACCGCCTCTCCCCGCGCGTTGGCCGAT
TCATTAATGCAGCTGGCACGACAGGTTTCCCGACTGGAAAGCGGGCAGTGAGCGCAACGCAATTAATGTG
AGTTAGCTCACTCATTAGGCACCCCAGGCTTTACACTTTATGCTTCCGGCTCGTATGTTGTGTGGAATTG
TGAGCGGATAACAATTTCACACAGGAAACAGCTATGACCATGATTACGCCAAGCGCGCAATTAACCCTCA
CTAAAGGGAACAAAAGCTGGAGCTGCAAGCTTAATGTAGTCTTATGCAATACTCTTGTAGTCTTGCAACA
TGGTAACGATGAGTTAGCAACATGCCTTACAAGGAGAGAAAAAGCACCGTGCATGCCGATTGGTGGAAGT
AAGGTGGTACGATCGTGCCTTATTAGGAAGGCAACAGACGGGTCTGACATGGATTGGACGAACCACTGAA
TTGCCGCATTGCAGAGATATTGTATTTAAGTGCCTAGCTCGATACATAAACGGGTCTCTCTGGTTAGACC
AGATCTGAGCCTGGGAGCTCTCTGGCTAACTAGGGAACCCACTGCTTAAGCCTCAATAAAGCTTGCCTTG
AGTGCTTCAAGTAGTGTGTGCCCGTCTGTTGTGTGACTCTGGTAACTAGAGATCCCTCAGACCCTTTTAG
TCAGTGTGGAAAATCTCTAGCAGTGGCGCCCGAACAGGGACTTGAAAGCGAAAGGGAAACCAGAGGAGCT
CTCTCGACGCAGGACTCGGCTTGCTGAAGCGCGCACGGCAAGAGGCGAGGGGCGGCGACTGGTGAGTACG
CCAAAAATTTTGACTAGCGGAGGCTAGAAGGAGAGAGATGGGTGCGAGAGCGTCAGTATTAAGCGGGGGA
GAATTAGATCGCGATGGGAAAAAATTCGGTTAAGGCCAGGGGGAAAGAAAAAATATAAATTAAAACATAT
AGTATGGGCAAGCAGGGAGCTAGAACGATTCGCAGTTAATCCTGGCCTGTTAGAAACATCAGAAGGCTGT
AGACAAATACTGGGACAGCTACAACCATCCCTTCAGACAGGATCAGAAGAACTTAGATCATTATATAATA
CAGTAGCAACCCTCTATTGTGTGCATCAAAGGATAGAGATAAAAGACACCAAGGAAGCTTTAGACAAGAT
AGAGGAAGAGCAAAACAAAAGTAAGACCACCGCACAGCAAGCGGCCGCTGATCTTCAGACCTGGAGGAGG
AGATATGAGGGACAATTGGAGAAGTGAATTATATAAATATAAAGTAGTAAAAATTGAACCATTAGGAGTA
GCACCCACCAAGGCAAAGAGAAGAGTGGTGCAGAGAGAAAAAAGAGCAGTGGGAATAGGAGCTTTGTTCC
TTGGGTTCTTGGGAGCAGCAGGAAGCACTATGGGCGCAGCGTCAATGACGCTGACGGTACAGGCCAGACA
ATTATTGTCTGGTATAGTGCAGCAGCAGAACAATTTGCTGAGGGCTATTGAGGCGCAACAGCATCTGTTG
CAACTCACAGTCTGGGGCATCAAGCAGCTCCAGGCAAGAATCCTGGCTGTGGAAAGATACCTAAAGGATC
AACAGCTCCTGGGGATTTGGGGTTGCTCTGGAAAACTCATTTGCACCACTGCTGTGCCTTGGAATGCTAG
TTGGAGTAATAAATCTCTGGAACAGATTTGGAATCACACGACCTGGATGGAGTGGGACAGAGAAATTAAC
AATTACACAAGCTTAATACACTCCTTAATTGAAGAATCGCAAAACCAGCAAGAAAAGAATGAACAAGAAT
TATTGGAATTAGATAAATGGGCAAGTTTGTGGAATTGGTTTAACATAACAAATTGGCTGTGGTATATAAA
ATTATTCATAATGATAGTAGGAGGCTTGGTAGGTTTAAGAATAGTTTTTGCTGTACTTTCTATAGTGAAT
AGAGTTAGGCAGGGATATTCACCATTATCGTTTCAGACCCACCTCCCAACCCCGAGGGGACCCAGAGAGG
GCCTATTTCCCATGATTCCTTCATATTTGCATATACGATACAAGGCTGTTAGAGAGATAATTAGAATTAA
TTTGACTGTAAACACAAAGATATTAGTACAAAATACGTGACGTAGAAAGTAATAATTTCTTGGGTAGTTT
GCAGTTTTAAAATTATGTTTTAAAATGGACTATCATATGCTTACCGTAACTTGAAAGTATTTCGATTTCT
TGGCTTTATATATCTTGTGGAAAGGACGAAACACCGCATTCCAAATAGTCAACGCAGTTTTAGAGCTAGA
AATAGCAAGTTAAAATAAGGCTAGTCCGTTATCAACTTGAAAAAGTGGCACCGAGTCGGTGCTTTTTTAA
GCTTGGCGTAACTAGATCTTGAGACAAATGGCAGTATTCATCCACAATTTTAAAAGAAAAGGGGGGATTG
GGGGGTACAGTGCAGGGGAAAGAATAGTAGACATAATAGCAACAGACATACAAACTAAAGAATTACAAAA
ACAAATTACAAAAATTCAAAATTTTCGGGTTTATTACAGGGACAGCAGAGATCCACTTTGGCGCCGGCTC
GAGGGGG
