>Addgene plasmid #76979 | NOL9 gRNA (BRDN0001146766) | depositor partial sequence | sequence record 144439 | Target Sequence
CATTCCAAATAGTCAACGCA
