>Addgene plasmid #76979 | NOL9 gRNA (BRDN0001146766) | addgene partial sequence | sequence record 186879 | hU6-F
TAGAAAGTAATAATTTCTTGGGTAGTTTGCAGTTTTAAAATTATGTTTTAAAATGGACTATCATATGCTT
ACCGTAACTTGAAAGTATTTCGATTTCTTGGCTTTATATATCTTGTGGAAAGGACGAAACACCGCATTCC
AAATAGTCAACGCAGTTTTAGAGCTAGAAATAGCAAGTTAAAATAAGGCTAGTCCGTTATCAACTTGAAA
AAGTGGCACCGAGTCGGTGCTTTTTTAAGCTTGGCGTAACTAGATCTTGAGACAAATGGCAGTATTCATC
CACAATTTTAAAAGAAAAGGGGGGATTGGGGGGTACAGTGCAGGGGAAAGAATAGTAGACATAATAGCAA
CAGACATACAAACTAAAGAATTACAAAAACAAATTACAAAAATTCAAAATTTTCGGGTTTATTACAGGGA
CAGCAGAGATCCACTTTGGCGCCGGCTCGAGGGGGCCCGGGTGCAAAGATGGATAAAGTTTTAAACAGAG
AGGAATCTTTGCAGCTAATGGACCTTCTAGGTCTTGAAAGGAGTGGGAATTGGCTCCGGTGCCCGTCAGT
GGGCAGAGCG
